Addgene plasmid #123685: MTK1_023
Purpose: Encodes ConL1 and human B1 insulator as a Type 1 part to be used in the MTK system
Depositing lab: Hana El-Samad. Depositing organization: University of California, San Francisco (UCSF). Publication: A Toolkit for Rapid Modular Construction of Biological Circuits in Mammalian Cells. Fonseca JP, Bonny AR, Kumar GR, Ng AH, Town J, Wu QC, Aslankoohi E, Chen SY, Dods G, Harrigan P, Osimiri LC, Kistler AL, El-Samad H. ACS Synth Biol. 2019 Nov 15;8(11):2593-2606. doi: 10.1021/acssynbio.9b00322. Epub 2019 Nov 5. PubMed 31686495.
Backbone
  Vector backbone: MTK0_027
  Vector type: Mammalian Expression
Growth in bacteria
  Bacterial resistance: Chloramphenicol, 25 μg/mL
  Growth temperature: 37°C
  Growth strain: DH5alpha
  Copy number: Unknown
Gene/Insert
  Gene/Insert name: Connector L1- B1 insulator
  Species: Synthetic
  Cloning method: Restriction Enzyme; 5′ cloning site BsmBI (destroyed during cloning); 3′ cloning site BsmBI (destroyed during cloning)
Terms and licenses: Academic/Nonprofit Terms; Industry Terms: Not Available to Industry
Depositor comments: Type 1 parts are 5' assembly connectors in the MTK. Insulator sequences from https://doi.org/10.1038/nbt.3062 Please visit https://www.biorxiv.org/content/10.1101/506188v2 for BioRxiv preprint
How to cite: MTK1_023 was a gift from Hana El-Samad (Addgene plasmid # 123685 ; http://n2t.net/addgene:123685 ; RRID:Addgene_123685)
