[The description below was written by a language model from this plasmid's Addgene catalogue record and pLannotate feature annotations shown in this document.]
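Description:
MTK1_023 is a small part plasmid (about 2.1 kb) from the Mammalian Toolkit (MTK), a hierarchical modular cloning system for building genetic circuits for mammalian cells. Although catalogued as a mammalian expression vector, it carries no expression cassette of its own. It is a storage and donor plasmid for a single standardized part, built in the MTK0_027 part-entry backbone. The annotated features are all bacterial maintenance elements: a high-copy ColE1/pUC-type origin of replication, and a chloramphenicol acetyltransferase (cat) gene driven by its native promoter and followed by a minimal lambda t0 terminator, which together provide chloramphenicol selection in E. coli.

The payload is a synthetic "Type 1" part combining the ConL1 assembly connector with a human B1 insulator sequence. It was inserted through BsmBI sites that were destroyed during cloning. The automated annotation does not mark this insert, which presumably lies in the unannotated stretch between the origin and the terminator, so its exact boundaries cannot be read from the feature table. In the MTK scheme, Type 1 parts are the 5' assembly connectors. They sit at the upstream end of a transcriptional unit and determine where that unit is placed when several units are joined into a multigene construct. Fusing an insulator to the connector places it upstream of the transcriptional unit, where such elements are generally used to reduce interference from neighbouring units or from surrounding chromatin. The plasmid is therefore used as a building block alongside promoter, coding sequence, terminator and 3' connector parts, rather than being delivered to cells directly.
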