Features (pLannotate 1.2.2; 4 found; start..end, strand, type, name):
     82..670     +  rep_origin     ori: high-copy-number ColE1/pMB1/pBR322/pUC origin of replication
   1192..1226    -  terminator     lambda t0 terminator: minimal transcription terminator from phage lambda (Scholtissek and Grosse, 1987)
   1300..1956    -  CDS            cat: CAT_ECOLX - Experimental evidence at protein level: Swiss-Prot protein existence level 1. This enzyme is an effector of chloramphenicol resistance in bacteria. From Escherichia coli. This protein is used as a marker in many commonly used cloning vectors, such as pACYC184.
   1957..2054    -  promoter       cat promoter: promoter of the E. coli cat gene encoding chloramphenicol acetyltransferase
>Addgene plasmid #123685 | MTK1_023 | addgene full sequence | sequence record 248583 | Addgene NGS Result
ATCAATCATGACCAAAATCCCTTAACGTGAGTTTTCGTTCCACTGAGCGTCAGACCCCGTAGAAAAGATC
AAAGGATCTTCTTGAGATCCTTTTTTTCTGCGCGTAATCTGCTGCTTGCAAACAAAAAAACCACCGCTAC
CAGCGGTGGTTTGTTTGCCGGATCAAGAGCTACCAACTCTTTTTCCGAAGGTAACTGGCTTCAGCAGAGC
GCAGATACCAAATACTGTTCTTCTAGTGTAGCCGTAGTTAGGCCACCACTTCAAGAACTCTGTAGCACCG
CCTACATACCTCGCTCTGCTAATCCTGTTACCAGTGGCTGCTGCCAGTGGCGATAAGTCGTGTCTTACCG
GGTTGGACTCAAGACGATAGTTACCGGATAAGGCGCAGCGGTCGGGCTGAACGGGGGGTTCGTGCACACA
GCCCAGCTTGGAGCGAACGACCTACACCGAACTGAGATACCTACAGCGTGAGCTATGAGAAAGCGCCACG
CTTCCCGAAGGGAGAAAGGCGGACAGGTATCCGGTAAGCGGCAGGGTCGGAACAGGAGAGCGCACGAGGG
AGCTTCCAGGGGGAAACGCCTGGTATCTTTATAGTCCTGTCGGGTTTCGCCACCTCTGACTTGAGCGTCG
ATTTTTGTGATGCTCGTCAGGGGGGCGGAGCCTATGGAAAAACGCCAGCAACGCGGCCTTTTTACGGTTC
CTGGCCTTTTGCTGGCCTTTTGCTCACATGTTCTTTCCTGCGTTATCCCCTGATTCTGTGGATAACCGTA
GTCGGTCTCACCCTGAATTCGCATCTAGAACGGGGTCATCACGGCTCATCATGCGCCAAACAAATGTGTG
CAATACACGCTCGGATGACTGCATGATGACCGCACTGACTGGGGACAGCAGATCCACCTAAGCCTGTGAG
AGAAGCAGACACCCGACAGATCAAGGCAGTTACGTCTCACCAAACCAGATGTCAACACAGCTACGGTCTG
CCGCTTCAGGTCCATTTACGGAAGCCGCAATCCTGCACTATGACCACCAGGGGGAGCGCTAGGCCCATCC
CTGCACAGGTAGCTATTTTTAGAGGTTGCTTCTAGCCTGGAGGAAGAAACGAAAGAAATAAAAGACTATG
ATACTTTTTTTTTTTAACCGGACCAACTTATAAATTATTTGTAAGTCCAATAAAAACGTGAGACCAGACC
AATAAAAAACGCCCGGCGGCAACCGAGCGTTCTGAACAAATCCAGATGGAGTTCTGAGGTCATTACTGGA
TCTATCAACAGGAGTCCAAGCGAGCTCGATATCAAATTACGCCCCGCCCTGCCACTCATCGCAGTACTGT
TGTAATTCATTAAGCATTCTGCCGACATGGAAGCCATCACAAACGGCATGATGAACCTGAATCGCCAGCG
GCATCAGCACCTTGTCGCCTTGCGTATAATATTTGCCCATGGTGAAAACGGGGGCGAAGAAGTTGTCCAT
ATTGGCCACGTTTAAATCAAAACTGGTGAAACTCACCCAGGGATTGGCTGAAACGAAAAACATATTCTCA
ATAAACCCTTTAGGGAAATAGGCCAGGTTTTCACCGTAACACGCCACATCTTGCGAATATATGTGTAGAA
ACTGCCGGAAATCGTCGTGGTATTCACTCCAGAGCGATGAAAACGTTTCAGTTTGCTCATGGAAAACGGT
GTAACAAGGGTGAACACTATCCCATATCACCAGCTCACCGTCTTTCATTGCCATACGAAATTCCGGATGA
GCATTCATCAGGCGGGCAAGAATGTGAATAAAGGCCGGATAAAACTTGTGCTTATTTTTCTTTACGGTCT
TTAAAAAGGCCGTAATATCCAGCTGAACGGTCTGGTTATAGGTACATTGAGCAACTGACTGAAATGCCTC
AAAATGTTCTTTACGATGCCATTGGGATATATCAACGGTGGTATATCCAGTGATTTTTTTCTCCATTTTA
GCTTCCTTAGCTCCTGAAAATCTCGATAACTCAAAAAATACGCCCGGTAGTGATCTTATTTCATTATGGT
GAAAGTTGGAACCTCTTACGTGCCCG
